>Addgene plasmid #158270 | pLKO_HSV.Ollas.FLAG_NGFR | addgene full sequence | sequence record 331329 | Addgene NGS Result
TCGACGGTATCGATCACGAGACTAGTATCGAGCGGCCGCCCCCTTCACCGAGGGCCTATTTCCCATGATT
CCTTCATATTTGCATATACGATACAAGGCTGTTAGAGAGATAATTGGAATTAATTTGACTGTAAACACAA
AGATATTAGTACAAAATACGTGACGTAGAAAGTAATAATTTCTTGGGTAGTTTGCAGTTTTAAAATTATG
TTTTAAAATGGACTATCATATGCTTACCGTAACTTGAAAGTATTTCGATTTCTTGGCTTTATATATCTTG
TGGAAAGGACGAAACACCGGGTCTTCGAGAAGACCTGTTTTAGAGCTAGAAATAGCAAGTTAAAATAAGG
CTAGTCCGTTATCAACTTGAAAAAGTGGCACCGAGTCGGTGCTTTTTTTAATTCTCGACCTCGAGACAAA
TGGCAGTATTCATCCACAATTTTAAAAGAAAAGGGGGGATTGGGGGGTACAGTGCAGGGGAAAGAATAGT
AGACATAATAGCAACAGACATACAAACTAAAGAATTACAAAAACAAATTACAAAAATTCAAAATTTTCGG
GTTTATTACAGGGACAGCAGAGATCCACTTTGGCCGCGGCTCGAGGCGATAAGCTTTGCAAAGATGGATA
AAGTTTTAAACAGAGAGGAATCTTTGCAGCTAATGGACCTTCTAGGTCTTGAAAGGAGTGGGAATTGGCT
CCGGTGCCCGTCAGTGGGCAGAGCGCACATCGCCCACAGTCCCCGAGAAGTTGGGGGGAGGGGTCGGCAA
TTGAACCGGTGCCTAGAGAAGGTGGCGCGGGGTAAACTGGGAAAGTGATGTCGTGTACTGGCTCCGCCTT
TTTCCCGAGGGTGGGGGAGAACCGTATATAAGTGCAGTAGTCGCCGTGAACGTTCTTTTTCGCAACGGGT
TTGCCGCCAGAACACAGGTAAGTGCCGTGTGTGGTTCCCGCGGGCCTGGCCTCTTTACGGGTTATGGCCC
TTGCGTGCCTTGAATTACTTCCACCTGGCTGCAGTACGTGATTCTTGATCCCGAGCTTCGGGTTGGAAGT
GGGTGGGAGAGTTCGAGGCCTTGCGCTTAAGGAGCCCCTTCGCCTCGTGCTTGAGTTGAGGCCTGGCCTG
GGCGCTGGGGCCGCCGCGTGCGAATCTGGTGGCACCTTCGCGCCTGTCTCGCTGCTTTCGATAAGTCTCT
AGCCATTTAAAATTTTTGATGACCTGCTGCGACGCTTTTTTTCTGGCAAGATAGTCTTGTAAATGCGGGC
CAAGATCTGCACACTGGTATTTCGGTTTTTGGGGCCGCGGGCGGCGACGGGGCCCGTGCGTCCCAGCGCA
CATGTTCGGCGAGGCGGGGCCTGCGAGCGCGGCCACCGAGAATCGGACGGGGGTAGTCTCAAGCTGGCCG
GCCTGCTCTGGTGCCTGGCCTCGCGCCGCCGTGTATCGCCCCGCCCTGGGCGGCAAGGCTGGCCCGGTCG
GCACCAGTTGCGTGAGCGGAAAGATGGCCGCTTCCCGGCCCTGCTGCAGGGAGCTCAAAATGGAGGACGC
GGCGCTCGGGAGAGCGGGCGGGTGAGTCACCCACACAAAGGAAAAGGGCCTTTCCGTCCTCAGCCGTCGC
TTCATGTGACTCCACGGAGTACCGGGCGCCGTCCAGGCACCTCGATTAGTTCTCGAGCTTTTGGAGTACG
TCGTCTTTAGGTTGGGGGGAGGGGTTTTATGCGATGGAGTTTCCCCACACTGAGTGGGTGGAGACTGAAG
TTAGGCCAGCTTGGCACTTGATGTAATTCTCCTTGGAATTTGCCCTTTTTGAGTTTGGATCTTGGTTCAT
TCTCAAGCCTCAGACAGTGGTTCAAAGTTTTTTTCTTCCATTTCAGGTGTCGTGAGGAATTCTGCAGTCG
ATCGACGGTACCGCGGGCCCGGGATCCACGGTCGCCACCATGGGGGCAGGTGCCACCGGCCGCGCCATGG
ACGGGCCGCGCCTGCTGCTGTTGCTGCTTCTGGGGGTGTCCCTTGGAGGTGCCAAGGAGGCATGCCAGCC
CGAGCTGGCCCCCGAGGACCCCGAGGACGGAGGAGGCGGGGGAGGGAGCGGCTTCGCCAACGAGCTGGGC
CCCAGGCTGATGGGCAAGTGCGGAGGAGGCGGGGGAGGGGACTACAAAGACGATGACGACAAGCCCACAG
GCCTGTACACACACAGCGGTGAGTGCTGCAAAGCCTGCAACCTGGGCGAGGGTGTGGCCCAGCCTTGTGG
AGCCAACCAGACCGTGTGTGAGCCCTGCCTGGACAGCGTGACGTTCTCCGACGTGGTGAGCGCGACCGAG
CCGTGCAAGCCGTGCACCGAGTGCGTGGGGCTCCAGAGCATGTCGGCGCCGTGCGTGGAGGCCGACGACG
CCGTGTGCCGCTGCGCCTACGGCTACTACCAGGATGAGACGACTGGGCGCTGCGAGGCGTGCCGCGTGTG
CGAGGCGGGCTCGGGCCTCGTGTTCTCCTGCCAGGACAAGCAGAACACCGTGTGCGAGGAGTGCCCCGAC
GGCACGTATTCCGACGAGGCCAACCACGTGGACCCGTGCCTGCCCTGCACCGTGTGCGAGGACACCGAGC
GCCAGCTCCGCGAGTGCACACGCTGGGCCGACGCCGAGTGCGAGGAGATCCCTGGCCGTTGGATTACACG
GTCCACACCCCCAGAGGGCTCGGACAGCACAGCCCCCAGCACCCAGGAGCCTGAGGCACCTCCAGAACAA
GACCTCATAGCCAGCACGGTGGCAGGTGTGGTGACCACAGTGATGGGCAGCTCCCAGCCCGTGGTGACCC
GAGGCACCACCGACAACCTCATCCCTGTCTATTGCTCCATCCTGGCTGCTGTGGTTGTGGGCCTTGTGGC
CTACATAGCCTTCAAGAGGTGGAACAGGGGTATCCTCTAGAGCGGCCGCGTCGACAATCAACCTCTGGAT
TACAAAATTTGTGAAAGATTGACTGGTATTCTTAACTATGTTGCTCCTTTTACGCTATGTGGATACGCTG
CTTTAATGCCTTTGTATCATGCTATTGCTTCCCGTATGGCTTTCATTTTCTCCTCCTTGTATAAATCCTG
GTTGCTGTCTCTTTATGAGGAGTTGTGGCCCGTTGTCAGGCAACGTGGCGTGGTGTGCACTGTGTTTGCT
GACGCAACCCCCACTGGTTGGGGCATTGCCACCACCTGTCAGCTCCTTTCCGGGACTTTCGCTTTCCCCC
TCCCTATTGCCACGGCGGAACTCATCGCCGCCTGCCTTGCCCGCTGCTGGACAGGGGCTCGGCTGTTGGG
CACTGACAATTCCGTGGTGTTGTCGGGGAAGCTGACGTCCTTTCCATGGCTGCTCGCCTGTGTTGCCACC
TGGATTCTGCGCGGGACGTCCTTCTGCTACGTCCCTTCGGCCCTCAATCCAGCGGACCTTCCTTCCCGCG
GCCTGCTGCCGGCTCTGCGGCCTCTTCCGCATCTTCGCCTTCGCCCTCAGACGAGTCGGATCTCCCTTTG
GGCCGCCTCCCCGCCTGGGTACCTTTAAGACCAATGACTTACAAGGCAGCTGTAGATCTTAGCCACTTTT
TAAAAGAAAAGGGGGGACTGGAAGGGCTAATTCACTCCCAACGAAGATAAGATCTGCTTTTTGCTTGTAC
TGGGTCTCTCTGGTTAGACCAGATCTGAGCCTGGGAGCTCTCTGGCTAACTAGGGAACCCACTGCTTAAG
CCTCAATAAAGCTTGCCTTGAGTGCTTCAAGTAGTGTGTGCCCGTCTGTTGTGTGACTCTGGTAACTAGA
GATCCCTCAGACCCTTTTAGTCAGTGTGGAAAATCTCTAGCAGTAGTAGTTCATGTCATCTTATTATTCA
GTATTTATAACTTGCAAAGAAATGAATATCAGAGAGTGAGAGGAACTTGTTTATTGCAGCTTATAATGGT
TACAAATAAAGCAATAGCATCACAAATTTCACAAATAAAGCATTTTTTTCACTGCATTCTAGTTGTGGTT
TGTCCAAACTCATCAATGTATCTTATCATGTCTGGCTCTAGCTATCCCGCCCCTAACTCCGCCCATCCCG
CCCCTAACTCCGCCCAGTTCCGCCCATTCTCCGCCCCATGGCTGACTAATTTTTTTTATTTATGCAGAGG
CCGAGGCCGCCTCGGCCTCTGAGCTATTCCAGAAGTAGTGAGGAGGCTTTTTTGGAGGCCTAGGGACGTA
CCCAATTCGCCCTATAGTGAGTCGTATTACGCGCGCTCACTGGCCGTCGTTTTACAACGTCGTGACTGGG
AAAACCCTGGCGTTACCCAACTTAATCGCCTTGCAGCACATCCCCCTTTCGCCAGCTGGCGTAATAGCGA
AGAGGCCCGCACCGATCGCCCTTCCCAACAGTTGCGCAGCCTGAATGGCGAATGGG
[124 nt withheld, positions 4397-4520]
C
[91 nt withheld, positions 4522-4612]
A
[49 nt withheld, positions 4614-4662]
CCTTTGACGTTGGAGTCCACGTTCTTT
[37 nt withheld, positions 4690-4726]
ACCCTATCTCGGTCTATTCTTTTGATTTATAAGGGATTTTGCCGATTTCGGCCTATTGGTTAAAAAATGA
GCTGATTTAACAAAAATTTAACGCGAATTTTAACAAAATATTAACGCTTACAATTTAGGTGGCACTTTTC
GGGGAAATGTGCGCGGAACCCCTATTTGTTTATTTTTCTAAATACATTCAAATATGTATCCGCTCATGAG
ACAATAACCCTGATAAATGCTTCAATAATATTGAAAAAGGAAGAGTATGAGTATTCAACATTTCCGTGTC
GCCCTTATTCCCTTTTTTGCGGCATTTTGCCTTCCTGTTTTTGCTCACCCAGAAACGCTGGTGAAAGTAA
AAGATGCTGAAGATCAGTTGGGTGCACGAGTGGGTTACATCGAACTGGATCTCAACAGCGGTAAGATCCT
TGAGAGTTTTCGCCCCGAAGAACGTTTTCCAATGATGAGCACTTTTAAAGTTCTGCTATGTGGCGCGGTA
TTATCCCGTATTGACGCCGGGCAAGAGCAACTCGGTCGCCGCATACACTATTCTCAGAATGACTTGGTTG
AGTACTCACCAGTCACAGAAAAGCATCTTACGGATGGCATGACAGTAAGAGAATTATGCAGTGCTGCCAT
AACCATGAGTGATAACACTGCGGCCAACTTACTTCTGACAACGATCGGAGGACCGAAGGAGCTAACCGCT
TTTTTGCACAACATGGGGGATCATGTAACTCGCCTTGATCGTTGGGAACCGGAGCTGAATGAAGCCATAC
CAAACGACGAGCGTGACACCACGATGCCTGTAGCAATGGCAACAACGTTGCGCAAACTATTAACTGGCGA
ACTACTTACTCTAGCTTCCCGGCAACAATTAATAGACTGGATGGAGGCGGATAAAGTTGCAGGACCACTT
CTGCGCTCGGCCCTTCCGGCTGGCTGGTTTATTGCTGATAAATCTGGAGCCGGTGAGCGTGGGTCTCGCG
GTATCATTGCAGCACTGGGGCCAGATGGTAAGCCCTCCCGTATCGTAGTTATCTACACGACGGGGAGTCA
GGCAACTATGGATGAACGAAATAGACAGATCGCTGAGATAGGTGCCTCACTGATTAAGCATTGGTAACTG
TCAGACCAAGTTTACTCATATATACTTTAGATTGATTTAAAACTTCATTTTTAATTTAAAAGGATCTAGG
TGAAGATCCTTTTTGATAATCTCATGACCAAAATCCCTTAACGTGAGTTTTCGTTCCACTGAGCGTCAGA
CCCCGTAGAAAAGATCAAAGGATCTTCTTGAGATCCTTTTTTTCTGCGCGTAATCTGCTGCTTGCAAACA
AAAAAACCACCGCTACCAGCGGTGGTTTGTTTGCCGGATCAAGAGCTACCAACTCTTTTTCCGAAGGTAA
CTGGCTTCAGCAGAGCGCAGATACCAAATACTGTTCTTCTAGTGTAGCCGTAGTTAGGCCACCACTTCAA
GAACTCTGTAGCACCGCCTACATACCTCGCTCTGCTAATCCTGTTACCAGTGGCTGCTGCCAGTGGCGAT
AAGTCGTGTCTTACCGGGTTGGACTCAAGACGATAGTTACCGGATAAGGCGCAGCGGTCGGGCTGAACGG
GGGGTTCGTGCACACAGCCCAGCTTGGAGCGAACGACCTACACCGAACTGAGATACCTACAGCGTGAGCT
ATGAGAAAGCGCCACGCTTCCCGAAGGGAGAAAGGCGGACAGGTATCCGGTAAGCGGCAGGGTCGGAACA
GGAGAGCGCACGAGGGAGCTTCCAGGGGGAAACGCCTGGTATCTTTATAGTCCTGTCGGGTTTCGCCACC
TCTGACTTGAGCGTCGATTTTTGTGATGCTCGTCAGGGGGGCGGAGCCTATGGAAAAACGCCAGCAACGC
GGCCTTTTTACGGTTCCTGGCCTTTTGCTGGCCTTTTGCTCACATGTTCTTTCCTGCGTTATCCCCTGAT
TCTGTGGATAACCGTATTACCGCCTTTGAGTGAGCTGATACCGCTCGCCGCAGCCGAACGACCGAGCGCA
GCGAGTCAGTGAGCGAGGAAGCGGAAGAGCGCCCAATACGCAAACCGCCTCTCCCCGCGCGTTGGCCGAT
TCATTAATGCAGCTGGCACGACAGGTTTCCCGACTGGAAAGCGGGCAGTGAGCGCAACGCAATTAATGTG
AGTTAGCTCACTCATTAGGCACCCCAGGCTTTACACTTTATGCTTCCGGCTCGTATGTTGTGTGGAATTG
TGAGCGGATAACAATTTCACACAGGAAACAGCTATGACCATGATTACGCCAAGCGCGCAATTAACCCTCA
CTAAAGGGAACAAAAGCTGGAGCTGCAAGCTTAATGTAGTCTTATGCAATACTCTTGTAGTCTTGCAACA
TGGTAACGATGAGTTAGCAACATGCCTTACAAGGAGAGAAAAAGCACCGTGCATGGCGATTGGTGGAAGT
AAGGTGGTACGATCGTGCCTTATTAGGAAGGCAACAGACGGGTCTGACATGGATTGGACGAACCACTGAA
TTGCCGCATTGCAGAGATATTGTATTTAAGTGCCTAGCTCGATACATAAACGGGTCTCTCTGGTTAGACC
AGATCTGAGCCTGGGAGCTCTCTGGCTAACTAGGGAACCCACTGCTTAAGCCTCAATAAAGCTTGCCTTG
AGTGCTTCAAGTAGTGTGTGCCCGTCTGTTGTGTGACTCTGGTAACTAGAGATCCCTCAGACCCTTTTAG
TCAGTGTGGAAAATCTCTAGCAGTGGCGCCCGAACAGGGACTTGAAAGCGAAAGGGAAACCAGAGGAGCT
CTCTCGACGCAGGACTCGGCTTGCTGAAGCGCGCACGGCAAGAGGCGAGGGGCGGCGACTGGTGAGTACG
CCAAAAATTTTGACTAGCGGAGGCTAGAAGGAGAGAGATGGGTGCGAGAGCGTCAGTATTAAGCGGGGGA
GAATTAGATCGCGATGGGAAAAAATTCGGTTAAGGCCAGGGGGAAAGAAAAAATATAAATTAAAACATAT
AGTATGGGCAAGCAGGGAGCTAGAACGATTCGCAGTTAATCCTGGCCTGTTAGAAACATCAGAAGGCTGT
AGACAAATACTGGGACAGCTACAACCATCCCTTCAGACAGGATCAGAAGAACTTAGATCATTATATAATA
CAGTAGCAACCCTCTATTGTGTGCATCAAAGGATAGAGATAAAAGACACCAAGGAAGCTTTAGACAAGAT
AGAGGAAGAGCAAAACAAAAGTAAGACCACCGCACAGCAAGCGGCCGCTGATCTTCAGACCTGGAGGAGG
AGATATGAGGGACAATTGGAGAAGTGAATTATATAAATATAAAGTAGTAAAAATTGAACCATTAGGAGTA
GCACCCACCAAGGCAAAGAGAAGAGTGGTGCAGAGAGAAAAAAGAGCAGTGGGAATAGGAGCTTTGTTCC
TTGGGTTCTTGGGAGCAGCAGGAAGCACTATGGGCGCAGCGTCAATGACGCTGACGGTACAGGCCAGACA
ATTATTGTCTGGTATAGTGCAGCAGCAGAACAATTTGCTGAGGGCTATTGAGGCGCAACAGCATCTGTTG
CAACTCACAGTCTGGGGCATCAAGCAGCTCCAGGCAAGAATCCTGGCTGTGGAAAGATACCTAAAGGATC
AACAGCTCCTGGGGATTTGGGGTTGCTCTGGAAAACTCATTTGCACCACTGCTGTGCCTTGGAATGCTAG
TTGGAGTAATAAATCTCTGGAACAGATTTGGAATCACACGACCTGGATGGAGTGGGACAGAGAAATTAAC
AATTACACAAGCTTAATACACTCCTTAATTGAAGAATCGCAAAACCAGCAAGAAAAGAATGAACAAGAAT
TATTGGAATTAGATAAATGGGCAAGTTTGTGGAATTGGTTTAACATAACAAATTGGCTGTGGTATATAAA
ATTATTCATAATGATAGTAGGAGGCTTGGTAGGTTTAAGAATAGTTTTTGCTGTACTTTCTATAGTGAAT
AGAGTTAGGCAGGGATATTCACCATTATCGTTTCAGACCCACCTCCCAACCCCGAGGGGACCCGACAGGC
CCGAAGGAATAGAAGAAGAAGGTGGAGAGAGAGACAGAGACAGATCCATTCGATTAGTGAACGGATC
Features (pLannotate 1.2.2; 29 found; start..end, strand, type, name):
     50..290     +  promoter       U6 promoter: RNA polymerase III promoter for human U6 snRNA
    317..392     +  misc_RNA       gRNA scaffold: guide RNA scaffold for the Streptococcus pyogenes CRISPR/Cas9 system
    440..557     +  misc_feature   cPPT/CTS: central polypurine tract and central termination sequence of HIV-1
    624..690     +  CDS            small t antigen (fragment): SV40 (simian virus 40) small t antigen
    697..1875    +  promoter       EF-1α promoter: strong constitutive promoter for human elongation factor EF-1α
   1892..1917    +  misc_feature   MCS (fragment): multiple cloning site
   1930..2895    +  CDS            NGFR (fragment): TNR16_HUMAN - Also known as TNFRSF16. Experimental evidence at protein level: Swiss-Prot protein existence level 1. Low affinity receptor which can bind to NGF, BDNF, NTF3, and NTF4. Forms a heterodimeric receptor with SORCS2 that binds the precursor forms of NGF, BDNF and NTF3 with high affinity, and has much lower affinity for mature NGF and BDNF (PubMed:24908487). Plays an important role in differentiation and survival of specific neuronal populations during development (By similarity). Can mediate cell survival as well as cell death of neural cells. Plays a role in the inactivation of RHOA
   2926..3514    +  misc_feature   WPRE: woodchuck hepatitis virus posttranscriptional regulatory element
   3519..3656    +  CDS            nef (fragment): NEF_HV1LA - Experimental evidence at protein level: Swiss-Prot protein existence level 1. Extracellular Nef protein targets CD4(+) T-lymphocytes for apoptosis by interacting with CXCR4 surface receptors. From Human immunodeficiency virus type 1 group M subtype B (isolate Lai) (HIV-1).
   3642..3822    +  LTR            5' LTR (truncated): truncated 5' long terminal repeat (LTR) from HIV-1
   3894..4015    +  polyA_signal   SV40 poly(A) signal: SV40 polyadenylation signal
   4055..4190    +  rep_origin     SV40 ori: SV40 origin of replication
   4211..4229    -  promoter       T7 promoter: promoter for bacteriophage T7 RNA polymerase
   4237..4392    +  CDS            lacZα (fragment): LacZα fragment of β-galactosidase; lacZ fragment
   4397..4825    +  rep_origin     f1 ori (sequence partly withheld): f1 bacteriophage origin of replication; arrow indicates direction of (+) strand synthesis
   4878..4982    +  promoter       AmpR promoter: bla
   4983..5843    +  CDS            AmpR: β-lactamase; bla; confers resistance to ampicillin, carbenicillin, and related antibiotics
   6014..6602    +  rep_origin     ori: high-copy-number ColE1/pMB1/pBR322/pUC origin of replication
   6785..6877    +  CDS            lacI (fragment): lac repressor; lacI; The lac repressor binds to the lac operator to inhibit transcription in E. coli. This inhibition can be relieved by adding lactose or isopropyl-β-D-thiogalactopyranoside (IPTG).
   6890..6911    +  protein_bind   CAP binding site: CAP binding activates transcription in the presence of cAMP. E. coli catabolite activator protein
   6926..6956    +  promoter       lac promoter: promoter for the E. coli lac operon
   6964..6980    +  protein_bind   lac operator: The lac repressor binds to the lac operator to inhibit transcription in E. coli. This inhibition can be relieved by adding lactose or isopropyl-β-D-thiogalactopyranoside (IPTG). lac repressor encoded by lacI
   7025..7043    +  promoter       T3 promoter: promoter for bacteriophage T3 RNA polymerase
   7071..7297    +  promoter       RSV promoter: Rous sarcoma virus enhancer/promoter
   7298..7478    +  LTR            5' LTR (truncated): truncated 5' long terminal repeat (LTR) from HIV-1
   7525..7650    +  misc_feature   HIV-1 Ψ: packaging signal of human immunodeficiency virus type 1
   7634..7997    +  CDS            HIV-1 gag (fragment): gag protein from human immunodeficiency virus 1; gag
   8143..8376    +  misc_feature   RRE: The Rev response element (RRE) of HIV-1 allows for Rev-dependent mRNA export from the nucleus to the cytoplasm.
   8753..8853    +  CDS            Rev (fragment): human immunodeficiency virus 1 (HIV-1) Rev protein; rev; enhances nuclear export of unspliced and incompletely spliced viral mRNAs
