[The description below was written by a language model from this plasmid's Addgene catalogue record and pLannotate feature annotations shown in this document.]
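Description:
pLKO_HSV.Ollas.FLAG_NGFR is a lentiviral CRISPR vector on the pLKO backbone that pairs an sgRNA expression cassette with a protein barcode ("Pro-Code") reporter. The sequenced plasmid is about 8.9 kb. It is propagated in E. coli through a high-copy ColE1/pUC-type origin with ampicillin selection (AmpR), and it also carries an f1 origin and an SV40 origin. The viral portion has a third-generation-style layout. An RSV promoter fused to a truncated HIV-1 5' LTR drives genomic RNA production. This is followed by the Ψ packaging signal with a gag fragment, the Rev response element, and a cPPT/CTS. A WPRE and a truncated downstream LTR, annotated by the software as a 5' LTR, are followed by an SV40 polyadenylation signal. No mammalian drug-resistance marker is annotated, so transduced cells are identified through the surface reporter.

Two expression units sit within the proviral region. A human U6 Pol III promoter lies upstream of the S. pyogenes Cas9 guide RNA scaffold, with a short gap between them for cloning a guide sequence. The vector does not encode Cas9, which must be supplied separately. Downstream, the EF-1α promoter expresses a human NGFR lacking its signaling domain (dNGFR), which serves as an inert cell-surface scaffold. According to the catalogue record it carries the epitope combination HSV, Ollas and FLAG at its N terminus, though these tags are not individually annotated in the feature table. Each specific combination of epitopes acts as a barcode that antibody staining can read by cytometry. This links a given sgRNA to a detectable protein signature, allowing vector and cell tracking and pooled phenotypic CRISPR screens at single-cell resolution.
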