Addgene plasmid #158270: pLKO_HSV.Ollas.FLAG_NGFR
Purpose: Protein Barcode (Pro-Code) for vector/cell tracking. Contains U6 trRNA cassette for sgRNA cloning. Enables phenotypic CRISPR screens at a single cell resolution (using cytometry).
Depositing lab: Brian Brown. Depositing organization: Icahn School of Medicine at Mount Sinai. Publication: Protein Barcodes Enable High-Dimensional Single-Cell CRISPR Screens. Wroblewska A, Dhainaut M, Ben-Zvi B, Rose SA, Park ES, Amir ED, Bektesevic A, Baccarini A, Merad M, Rahman AH, Brown BD. Cell. 2018 Nov 1;175(4):1141-1155.e16. doi: 10.1016/j.cell.2018.09.022. Epub 2018 Oct 18. PubMed 30343902.
Backbone
  Vector backbone: pLKO
  Backbone size w/o insert (bp): 9000
  Vector type: Lentiviral, CRISPR
Growth in bacteria
  Bacterial resistance: Ampicillin, 100 μg/mL
  Growth temperature: 37°C
  Growth strain: NEB Stable
  Copy number: High Copy
Gene/Insert
  Gene/Insert name: Pro-Code Tagged human dNGFR
  Species: H. sapiens (human)
  Insert size (bp): 1000
  Mutation: Truncation of the signaling domain
  Entrez Gene: NGFR (a.k.a. CD271, Gp80-LNGFR, TNFRSF16, p75(NTR), p75NTR)
  Promoter: EF1a
  Tag / fusion protein: HSV.Ollas.FLAG (N terminal on insert)
  Cloning method: Restriction Enzyme; 5′ cloning site Unknown (unknown if destroyed)
  Sequencing primers: 5′ cctttttgagtttggatcttggttcat
Terms and licenses: Academic/Nonprofit Terms; Industry Terms: Not Available to Industry
How to cite: pLKO_HSV.Ollas.FLAG_NGFR was a gift from Brian Brown (Addgene plasmid # 158270 ; http://n2t.net/addgene:158270 ; RRID:Addgene_158270)
