>Addgene plasmid #158270 | pLKO_HSV.Ollas.FLAG_NGFR | depositor partial sequence | sequence record 305409 | Tagged NGFR
ATGGGGGCAGGTGCCACCGGCCGCGCCATGGACGGGCCGCGCCTGCTGCTGTTGCTGCTTCTGGGGGTGT
CCCTTGGAGGTGCCAAGGAGGCATGCCAGCCCGAGCTGGCCCCCGAGGACCCCGAGGACGGAGGAGGCGG
GGGAGGGAGCGGCTTCGCCAACGAGCTGGGCCCCAGGCTGATGGGCAAGTGCGGAGGAGGCGGGGGAGGG
GACTACAAAGACGATGACGACAAGCCCACAGGCCTGTACACACACAGCGGTGAGTGCTGCAAAGCCTGCA
ACCTGGGCGAGGGTGTGGCCCAGCCTTGTGGAGCCAACCAGACCGTGTGTGAGCCCTGCCTGGACAGCGT
GACGTTCTCCGACGTGGTGAGCGCGACCGAGCCGTGCAAGCCGTGCACCGAGTGCGTGGGGCTCCAGAGC
ATGTCGGCGCCGTGCGTGGAGGCCGACGACGCCGTGTGCCGCTGCGCCTACGGCTACTACCAGGATGAGA
CGACTGGGCGCTGCGAGGCGTGCCGCGTGTGCGAGGCGGGCTCGGGCCTCGTGTTCTCCTGCCAGGACAA
GCAGAACACCGTGTGCGAGGAGTGCCCCGACGGCACGTATTCCGACGAGGCCAACCACGTGGACCCGTGC
CTGCCCTGCACCGTGTGCGAGGACACCGAGCGCCAGCTCCGCGAGTGCACACGCTGGGCCGACGCCGAGT
GCGAGGAGATCCCTGGCCGTTGGATTACACGGTCCACACCCCCAGAGGGCTCGGACAGCACAGCCCCCAG
CACCCAGGAGCCTGAGGCACCTCCAGAACAAGACCTCATAGCCAGCACGGTGGCAGGTGTGGTGACCACA
GTGATGGGCAGCTCCCAGCCCGTGGTGACCCGAGGCACCACCGACAACCTCATCCCTGTCTATTGCTCCA
TCCTGGCTGCTGTGGTTGTGGGCCTTGTGGCCTACATAGCCTTCAAGAGGTGGAACAGGGGTATCCTCTA
G
